>Addgene plasmid #168634 | pDONR223 MERS-CoV NSP7_stop | depositor partial sequence | sequence record 326843 | Inserted CDS with Stop codon
ATGTCTAAACTTACAGATCTTAAATGCACATCTGTGGTTCTCCTCTCTGTGCTCCAACAGTTACACTTAG
AGGCTAATAGTAGGGCCTGGGCTTTCTGTGTTAAATGCCATAATGATATATTGGCAGCAACAGACCCCAG
TGAGGCTTTCGAGAAATTCGTAAGTCTCTTTGCTACTTTAATGACTTTTTCTGGTAATGTAGATCTTGAT
GCGTTAGCTAGTGATATTTTTGACACTCCTAGCGTACTTCAATAA
