[The description below was written by a language model from this plasmid's Addgene catalogue record.]
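Description:
pDONR223 MERS-CoV NSP7_stop is a Gateway-compatible Entry clone built on the pDONR223 donor backbone (about 5 kb without insert) and maintained in standard E. coli cloning strains such as DH5alpha under spectinomycin selection. The record lists the copy number as unknown and includes no feature table, so the origin of replication and other backbone elements are not itemised. As an Entry vector it is a bacterial shuttle for the cloned coding sequence rather than an expression plasmid. No promoter driving the insert is recorded, and expression is expected only after transfer into a Destination vector.

The insert is a 249 bp open reading frame encoding non-structural protein 7 (NSP7) of MERS coronavirus, one of the mature products cleaved from the orf1ab replicase polyprotein. It was introduced by Gateway cloning, which in an Entry clone normally leaves the ORF flanked by attL recombination sites, allowing an LR reaction to move it in a defined orientation and reading frame into any compatible Destination vector. The "_stop" suffix suggests that this version retains a stop codon at the end of the ORF, which would make it suitable for native or N-terminally tagged expression but not for C-terminal fusions. The record does not spell this out. M13 forward and reverse primer sites flank the insert for sequence verification.

The plasmid belongs to a collection of human coronavirus protein-coding sequences provided as flexible Entry clones. It is intended as a starting point for building expression, interaction-screening or other functional constructs for viral proteins in whichever host system the chosen Destination vector supports.
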