Addgene plasmid #168634: pDONR223 MERS-CoV NSP7_stop
Purpose: Gateway-compatible Entry vector
Depositing lab: Fritz Roth. Depositing organization: Sinai Health System. Publication: A resource of human coronavirus protein-coding sequences in a flexible, multipurpose Gateway Entry clone collection. Weller B, Lin CW, Pogoutse O, Sauer M, Marin-de la Rosa N, Strobel A, Young V, Knapp JJ, Rayhan A, Falter C, Kim DK, Roth FP, Falter-Braun P. G3 (Bethesda). 2023 Jul 5;13(7):jkad105. doi: 10.1093/g3journal/jkad105. PubMed 37267226.
Backbone
  Vector backbone: pDONR223
  Backbone manufacturer: Rual et al, Genome Res. 14:2128-2135, 2004.
  Backbone size w/o insert (bp): 5005
  Vector type: Other
Growth in bacteria
  Bacterial resistance: Spectinomycin, 50 μg/mL
  Growth temperature: 37°C
  Growth strain: DH5alpha
  Copy number: Unknown
Gene/Insert
  Gene/Insert name: NSP7
  Species: Other
  Insert size (bp): 249
  Entrez Gene: orf1ab (a.k.a. G128_gp01)
  Cloning method: Gateway Cloning
  Sequencing primers: 5′ m13-For; 3′ m13-Rev
Resource information
  A portion of this plasmid was derived from a plasmid made by: Falter-Braun Lab
Terms and licenses: Academic/Nonprofit Terms; Industry Terms
How to cite: pDONR223 MERS-CoV NSP7_stop was a gift from Fritz Roth (Addgene plasmid # 168634 ; http://n2t.net/addgene:168634 ; RRID:Addgene_168634)
